>Addgene plasmid #104819 | pSC45 | addgene full sequence | sequence record 203121 | Addgene NGS Result
TCGGTCTTGCCTTGCTCGTCGGTGATGTACTTCACCAGCTCCGCGAAGTCGCTCTTCTTGATGGAGCGCA
TGGGGACGTGCTTGGCAATCACGCGCACCCCCCGGCCGTTTTAGCGGCTAAAAAAGTCATGGCTCTGCCC
TCGGGCGGACCACGCCCATCATGACCTTGCCAAGCTCGTCCTGCTTCTCTTCGATCTTCGCCAGCAGGGC
GAGGATCGTGGCATCACCGAACCGCGCCGTGCGCGGGTCGTCGGTGAGCCAGAGTTTCAGCAGGCCGCCC
AGGCGGCCCAGGTCGCCATTGATGCGGGCCAGCTCGCGGACGTGCTCATAGTCCACGACGCCCGTGATTT
TGTAGCCCTGGCCGACGGCCAGCAGGTAGGCCGACAGGCTCATGCCGGCCGCCGCCGCCTTTTCCTCAAT
CGCTCTTCGTTCGTCTGGAAGGCAGTACACCTTGATAGGTGGGCTGCCCTTCCTGGTTGGCTTGGTTTCA
TCAGCCATCCGCTTGCCCTCATCTGTTACGCCGGCGGTAGCCGGCCAGCCTCGCAGAGCAGGATTCCCGT
TGAGCACCGCCAGGTGCGAATAAGGGACAGTGAAGAAGGAACACCCGCTCGCGGGTGGGCCTACTTCACC
TATCCTGCCCGGCTGACGCCGTTGGATACACCAAGGAAAGTCTACACGAACCCTTTGGCAAAATCCTGTA
TATCGTGCGAAAAAGGATGGATATACCGAAAAAATCGCTATAATGACCCCGAAGCAGGGTTATGCAGCGG
AAAAGCGCCACGCTTCCCGAAGGGAGAAAGGCGGACAGGTATCCGGTAAGCGGCAGGGTCGGAACAGGAG
AGCGCACGAGGGAGCTTCCAGGGGGAAACGCCTGGTATCTTTATAGTCCTGTCGGGTTTCGCCACCTCTG
ACTTGAGCGTCGATTTTTGTGATGCTCGTCAGGGGGGCGGAGCCTATGGAAAAACGCCAGCAACGCGGCC
TTTTTACGGTTCCTGGCCTTTTGCTGGCCTTTTGCTCACATGTTCTTTCCTGCGTTATCCCCTGATTCTG
TGGATAACCGTATTACCGCCTTTGAGTGAGCTGATACCGCTCGCCGCAGCCGAACGACCGAGCGCAGCGA
GTCAGTGAGCGAGGAAGCGGAAGAGCGCCAGAAGGCCGCCAGAGAGGCCGAGCGCGGCCGTGAGGCTTGG
ACGCTAGGGCAGGGCATGAAAAAGCCCGTAGCGGGCTGCTACGGGCGTCTGACGCGGTGGAAAGGGGGAG
GGGATGTTGTCTACATGGCTCTGCTGTAGTGAGTGGGTTGCGCTCCGGCAGCGGTCCTGATCAATCGTCA
CCCTTTCTCGGTCCTTCAACGTTCCTGACAACGAGCCTCCTTTTCGCCAATCCATCGACAATCACCGCGA
GTCCCTGCTCGAACGCTGCGTCCGGACCGGCTTCGTCGAAGGCGTCTATCGCGGCCCGCAACAGCGGCGA
GAGCGGAGCCTGTTCAACGGTGCCGCCGCGCTCGCCGGCATCGCTGTCGCCGGCCTGCTCCTCAAGCACG
GCCCCAACAGTGAAGTAGCTGATTGTCATCAGCGCATTGACGGCGTCCCCGGCCGAAAAACCCGCCTCGC
AGAGGAAGCGAAGCTGCGCGTCGGCCGTTTCCATCTGCGGTGCGCCCGGTCGCGTGCCGGCATGGATGCG
CGCGCCATCGCGGTAGGCGAGCAGCGCCTGCCTGAAGCTGCGGGCATTCCCGATCAGAAATGAGCGCCAG
TCGTCGTCGGCTCTCGGCACCGAATGCGTATGATTCTCCGCCAGCATGGCTTCGGCCAGTGCGTCGAGCA
GCGCCCGCTTGTTCCTGAAGTGCCAGTAAAGCGCCGGCTGCTGAACCCCCAACCGTTCCGCCAGTTTGCG
TGTCGTCAGACCGTCTACGCCGACCTCGTTCAACAGGTCCAGGGCGGCACGGATCACTGTATTCGGCTGC
AACTTTGTCATGCTTGACACTTTATCACTGATAAACATAATATGTCCACCAACTTATCAGTGATAAAGAA
TCCGCGCGTTCAATCGGACCAGCGGAGGCTGGTCCGGAGGCCAGACGTGAAACCCAACATACCCCTGATC
GTAATTCTGAGCACTGTCGCGCTCGACGCTGTCGGCATCGGCCTGATTATGCCGGTGCTGCCGGGCCTCC
TGCGCGATCTGGTTCACTCGAACGACGTCACCGCCCACTATGGCATTCTGCTGGCGCTGTATGCGTTGGT
GCAATTTGCCTGCGCACCTGTGCTGGGCGCGCTGTCGGATCGTTTCGGGCGGCGGCCAATCTTGCTCGTC
TCGCTGGCCGGCGCCAGATCTGGGGAACCCTGTGGTTGGCATGCACATACAAATGGACGAACGGATAAAC
CTTTTCACGCCCTTTTAAATATCCGATTATTCTAATAAACGCTCTTTTCTCTTAGGTTTACCCGCCAATA
TATCCTGTCAAACACTGATAGTTTAAACTGAAGGCGGGAAACGACAATCTGATCATGAGCGGAGAATTAA
GGGAGTCACGTTATGACCCCCGCCGATGACGCGGGACAAGCCGTTTTACGTTTGGAACTGACAGAACCGC
AACGTTGAAGGAGCCACTCAGCCGCGGGTTTCTGGAGTTTAATGAGCTAAGCACATACGTCAGAAACCAT
TATTGCGCGTTCAAAAGTCGCCTAAGGTCACTATCAGCTAGACGGACGCGGCCGCGGGCCCAATATAACA
ACGACGTCGTAACAGATAAAGCGAAGCTTGAAGGTGCATGTGACTCCGTCAAGATTACGAAACCGCCAAC
TACCACGCAAATTGCAATTCTCAATTTCCTAGAAGGACTCTCCGAAAATGCATCCAATACCAAATATTAC
CCGTGTCATAGGCACCAAGTGACACCATACATGAACACGCGTCACAATATGACTGGAGAAGGGTTCCACA
CCTTATGCTATAAAACGCCCCACACCCCTCCTCCTTCCTTCGCAGTTCAATTCCAATATATTCCATTCTC
TCTGTGTATTTCCCTACCTCTCCCTTCAAGGTTAGTCGATTTCTTCTGTTTTTCTTCTTCGTTCTTTCCA
TGAATTGTGTATGTTCTTTGATCAATACGATGTTGATTTGATTGTGTTTTGTTTGGTTTCATCGATCTTC
AATTTTCATAATCAGATTCAGCTTTTATTATCTTTACAACAACGTCCTTAATTTGATGATTCTTTAATCG
TAGATTTGCTCTAATTAGAGCTTTTTCATGTCAGATCCCTTTACAACAAGCCTTAATTGTTGATTCATTA
ATCGTAGATTAGGGCTTTTTTCATTGATTACTTCAGATCCGTTAAACGTAACCATAGATCAGGGCTTTTT
CATGAATTACTTCAGATCCGTTAAACAACAGCCTTATTTTTTATACTTCTGTGGTTTTTCAAGAAATTGT
TCAGATCCGTTGACAAAAAGCCTTATTCGTTGATTCTATATCGTTTTTCGAGAGATATTGCTCAGATCTG
TTAGCAACTGCCTTGTTTGTTGATTCTATTGCCGTGGATTAGGGTTTTTTTTCACGAGATTGCTTCAGAT
CCGTACTTAAGATTACGTAATGGATTTTGATTCTGATTTATCTGTGATTGTTGACTCGACAGGTACCTTC
AAACCTCGAGGCGCGCCAAGCTATCAAACAAGTTTGTACAAAAAAGCAGGCTCCGAATTCGCCCTTCACC
ATGGATTACAAGGATGATGATGATAAGGATTACAAGGATGATGATGATAAGATGGCTCCAAAGAAGAAGA
GAAAGGTTGGAATCCACGGAGTTCCAGCTGCTGATAAGAAGTACTCTATCGGACTTGACATCGGAACCAA
CTCTGTTGGATGGGCTGTTATCACCGATGAGTACAAGGTTCCATCTAAGAAGTTCAAGGTTCTTGGAAAC
ACCGATAGACACTCTATCAAGAAGAACCTTATCGGTGCTCTTCTTTTCGATTCTGGAGAGACCGCTGAGG
CTACCAGATTGAAGAGAACCGCTAGAAGAAGATACACCAGAAGAAAGAACAGAATCTGCTACCTTCAGGA
AATCTTCTCTAACGAGATGGCTAAGGTTGATGATTCTTTCTTCCACAGACTTGAGGAGTCTTTCCTTGTT
GAGGAGGATAAGAAGCACGAGAGACACCCAATCTTCGGAAACATCGTTGATGAGGTTGCTTACCACGAGA
AGTACCCAACCATCTACCACCTTAGAAAGAAGTTGGTTGATTCTACCGATAAGGCTGATCTTAGACTTAT
CTACCTTGCTCTTGCTCACATGATCAAGTTCAGAGGACACTTCCTTATCGAGGGAGACCTTAACCCAGAT
AACTCTGATGTTGATAAGTTGTTCATCCAGCTTGTTCAGACCTACAACCAGCTTTTCGAGGAGAACCCAA
TCAACGCTTCTGGAGTTGATGCTAAGGCTATCCTTTCTGCTAGACTTTCTAAGTCTCGTAGACTTGAGAA
CCTTATCGCTCAGCTTCCAGGAGAGAAGAAGAACGGACTTTTCGGAAACCTTATCGCTCTTTCTCTTGGA
CTTACCCCAAACTTCAAGTCTAACTTCGATCTTGCTGAGGATGCTAAGTTGCAGCTTTCTAAGGATACCT
ACGATGATGATCTTGATAACCTTCTTGCTCAGATCGGAGATCAGTACGCTGATCTTTTCCTTGCTGCTAA
GAACCTTTCTGATGCTATCCTTCTTTCTGACATCCTTAGAGTTAACACCGAGATCACCAAGGCTCCACTT
TCTGCTTCTATGATCAAGAGATACGATGAGCACCACCAGGATCTTACCCTTTTGAAGGCTCTTGTTAGAC
AGCAGCTTCCAGAGAAGTACAAGGAAATCTTCTTCGATCAGTCTAAGAACGGATACGCTGGATACATCGA
TGGAGGAGCTTCTCAGGAGGAGTTCTACAAGTTCATCAAGCCAATCCTTGAGAAGATGGATGGAACCGAG
GAGCTTCTTGTTAAGTTGAACAGAGAGGATCTTCTTAGAAAGCAGAGAACCTTCGATAACGGATCTATCC
CACACCAGATCCACCTTGGAGAGCTTCACGCTATCCTTCGTAGACAGGAGGATTTCTACCCATTCTTGAA
GGATAACAGAGAGAAGATCGAGAAGATCCTTACCTTCAGAATCCCATACTACGTTGGACCACTTGCTAGA
GGAAACTCTCGTTTCGCTTGGATGACCAGAAAGTCTGAGGAGACCATCACCCCTTGGAACTTCGAGGAGG
TAAGTTTCTGCTTCTACCTTTGATATATATATAATAATTATCATTAATTAGTAGTAATATAATATTTCAA
ATATTTTTTTCAAAATAAAAGAATGTAGTATATAGCAATTGCTTTTCTGTAGTTTATAAGTGTGTATATT
TTAATTTATAACTTTTCTAATATATGACCAAAATTTGTTGATGTGCAGGTTGTTGATAAGGGAGCTTCTG
CTCAGTCTTTCATCGAGAGAATGACCAACTTCGATAAGAACCTTCCAAACGAGAAGGTTCTTCCAAAGCA
CTCTCTTCTTTACGAGTACTTCACCGTTTACAACGAGCTTACCAAGGTTAAGTACGTTACCGAGGGAATG
AGAAAGCCAGCTTTCCTTTCTGGAGAGCAGAAGAAGGCTATCGTTGATCTTCTTTTCAAGACCAACAGAA
AGGTTACCGTTAAGCAGTTGAAGGAGGATTACTTCAAGAAGATCGAGTGCTTCGATTCTGTTGAAATCTC
TGGAGTTGAGGATAGATTCAACGCTTCTCTTGGAACCTACCACGATCTTTTGAAGATCATCAAGGATAAG
GATTTCCTTGATAACGAGGAGAACGAGGACATCCTTGAGGACATCGTTCTTACCCTTACCCTTTTCGAGG
ATAGAGAGATGATCGAGGAGAGACTCAAGACCTACGCTCACCTTTTCGATGATAAGGTTATGAAGCAGTT
GAAGAGAAGAAGATACACCGGATGGGGTAGACTTTCTCGTAAGTTGATCAACGGAATCAGAGATAAGCAG
TCTGGAAAGACCATCCTTGATTTCTTGAAGTCTGATGGATTCGCTAACAGAAACTTCATGCAGCTTATCC
ACGATGATTCTCTTACCTTCAAGGAGGACATCCAGAAGGCTCAGGTTTCTGGACAGGGAGATTCTCTTCA
CGAGCACATCGCTAACCTTGCTGGATCTCCAGCTATCAAGAAGGGAATCCTTCAGACCGTTAAGGTTGTT
GATGAGCTTGTTAAGGTTATGGGTAGACACAAGCCAGAGAACATCGTTATCGAGATGGCTAGAGAGAACC
AGACCACCCAGAAGGGACAGAAGAACTCTCGTGAGAGAATGAAGAGAATCGAGGAGGGAATCAAGGAGCT
TGGATCTCAAATCTTGAAGGAGCACCCAGTTGAGAACACCCAGCTTCAGAACGAGAAGTTGTACCTTTAC
TACCTTCAGAACGGAAGAGATATGTACGTTGATCAGGAGCTTGACATCAACAGACTTTCTGATTACGATG
TTGATCACATCGTTCCACAGTCTTTCTTGAAGGATGATTCTATCGATAACAAGGTTCTTACCCGTTCTGA
TAAGAACAGAGGAAAGTCTGATAACGTTCCATCTGAGGAGGTTGTTAAGAAGATGAAGAACTACTGGAGA
CAGCTTCTTAACGCTAAGTTGATCACCCAGAGAAAGTTCGATAACCTTACCAAGGCTGAGAGAGGAGGAC
TTTCTGAGCTTGATAAGGCTGGATTCATCAAGAGACAGCTTGTTGAGACCAGACAGATCACCAAGCACGT
TGCTCAGATCCTTGATTCTCGTATGAACACCAAGTACGATGAGAACGATAAGTTGATCAGAGAGGTTAAG
GTTATCACCTTGAAGTCTAAGTTGGTTTCTGATTTCAGAAAGGATTTCCAGTTCTACAAGGTTAGAGAGA
TCAACAACTACCACCACGCTCACGATGCTTACCTTAACGCTGTTGTTGGAACCGCTCTTATCAAGAAGTA
CCCAAAGTTGGAGTCTGAGTTCGTTTACGGAGATTACAAGGTTTACGATGTTAGAAAGATGATCGCTAAG
TCTGAGCAGGAGATCGGAAAGGCTACCGCTAAGTACTTCTTCTACTCTAACATCATGAACTTCTTCAAGA
CCGAGATCACCCTTGCTAACGGAGAGATCAGAAAGAGACCACTTATCGAGACCAACGGAGAGACCGGAGA
GATCGTTTGGGATAAGGGAAGAGATTTCGCTACCGTTAGAAAGGTTCTTTCTATGCCACAGGTTAACATC
GTTAAGAAAACCGAGGTTCAGACCGGAGGATTCTCTAAGGAGTCTATCCTTCCAAAGAGAAACTCTGATA
AGTTGATCGCTAGAAAGAAGGATTGGGACCCAAAGAAGTACGGAGGATTCGATTCTCCAACCGTTGCTTA
CTCTGTTCTTGTTGTTGCTAAGGTTGAGAAGGGAAAGTCTAAGAAGTTGAAGTCTGTTAAGGAGCTTCTT
GGAATCACCATCATGGAGCGTTCTTCTTTCGAGAAGAACCCAATCGATTTCCTTGAGGCTAAGGGATACA
AGGAGGTTAAGAAGGATCTTATCATCAAGTTGCCAAAGTACTCTCTTTTCGAGCTTGAGAACGGAAGAAA
GAGAATGCTTGCTTCTGCTGGAGAGCTTCAGAAGGGAAACGAGCTTGCTCTTCCATCTAAGTACGTTAAC
TTCCTTTACCTTGCTTCTCACTACGAGAAGTTGAAGGGATCTCCAGAGGATAACGAGCAGAAGCAGCTTT
TCGTTGAGCAGCACAAGCACTACCTTGATGAGATCATCGAGCAAATCTCTGAGTTCTCTAAGAGAGTTAT
CCTTGCTGATGCTAACCTTGATAAGGTTCTTTCTGCTTACAACAAGCACAGAGATAAGCCAATCAGAGAG
CAGGCTGAGAACATCATCCACCTTTTCACCCTTACCAACCTTGGTGCTCCAGCTGCTTTCAAGTACTTCG
ATACCACCATCGATAGAAAAAGATACACCTCTACCAAGGAGGTTCTTGATGCTACCCTTATCCACCAGTC
TATCACCGGACTTTACGAGACCAGAATCGATCTTTCTCAGCTTGGAGGAGATAAGAGACCAGCTGCTACC
AAGAAGGCTGGACAGGCTAAGAAGAAGAAGTGAGACGTCCGATCGTTCAAACATTTGGCAATAAAGTTTC
TTAAGATTGAATCCTGTTGCCGGTCTTGCGATGATTATCATATAATTTCTGTTGAATTACGTTAAGCATG
TAATAATTAACATGTAATGCATGACGTTATTTATGAGATGGGTTTTTATGATTAGAGTCCCGCAATTATA
CATTTAATACGCGATAGAAAACAAAATATAGCGCGCAAACTAGGATAAATTATCGCGCGCGGTGTCATCT
ATGTTACTAGATCGGGAATTGATCCCCCCTCGACAGCTTCCGGAAAGGGCGAATTCGCAACTTTGTATAC
AAAAGTTGCCGAGCTCGCGGCCGCCTTCGTTGAACAACGGAAACTCGACTTGCCTTCCGCACAATACATC
ATTTCTTCTTAGCTTTTTTTCTTCTTCTTCGTTCATACAGTTTTTTTTTGTTTATCAGCTTACATTTTCT
TGAACCGTAGCTTTCGTTTTCTTCTTTTTAACTTTCCATTCGGAGTTTTTGTATCTTGTTTCATAGTTTG
TCCCAGGATTAGAATGATTAGGCATCGAACCTTCAAGAATTTGATTGAATAAAACATCTTCATTCTTAAG
ATATGAAGATAATCTTCAAAAGGCCCCTGGGAATCTGAAAGAAGAGAAGCAGGCCCATTTATATGGGAAA
GAACAATAGTATTTCTTATATAGGCCCATTTAAGTTGAAAACAATCTTCAAAAGTCCCACATCGCTTAGA
TAAGAAAACGAAGCTGAGTTTATATACAGCTAGAGTCGAAGTAGTGATTGACTGTGTTGAAGCTCTGATG
TTTTAGAGCTAGAAATAGCAAGTTAAAATAAGGCTAGTCCGTTATCAACTTGAAAAAGTGGCACCGAGTC
GGTGCTTTTTTTCTAGACCCAGCTTTCTTGTACAAAGTTGGCATTACTGCAGGTCGACGACCCAGCTTTC
TTGTACAAAGTGGTTCGATAATTCTTAATTAACTAGTTCTAATCTAGAGTCCTGCTTTAATGAGATATGC
GAGACGCCTATGATCGCATGATATTTGCTTTCAATTCTGTTGTGCACGTTGTAAAAAACCTGAGCATGTG
TAGCTCAGATCCTTACCGCCGGTTTCGGTTCATTCTAATGAATATATCACCCGTTACTATCGTATTTTTA
TGAATAATATTCTCCGTTCAATTTACTGATTGTACCCTACTACTTATATGTACAATATTAAAATGAAAAC
AATATATTGTGCTGAATAGGTTTATAGCGACATCTATGATAGAGCGCCACAATAACAAACAATTGCGTTT
TATTATTACAAATCCAATTTTAAAAAAAGCGGCAGAACCGGTCAAACCTAAAAGACTGATTACATAAATC
TTATTCAAATTTCAAAAGTGCCCCAGGGGCTAGTATCTACGACACACCGAGCGGCGAACTAATAACGCTC
ACTGAAGGGAACTCCGGTTCCCCGCCGGCGCGCATGGGTGAGATTCCTTGAAGTTGAGTATTGGCCGTCC
GCTCTACCGAAAGTTACGGGCACCATTCAACCCGGTCCAGCACGGCGGCCGGGTAACCGACTTGCTGCCC
CGAGAATTATGCAGCATTTTTTTGGTGTATGTGGGCCCCAAATGAAGTGCAGGTCAAACCTTGACAGTGA
CGACAAATCGTTGGGCGGGTCCAGGGCGAATTTTGCGACAACATGTCGAGGCTCAGCAGGACCTGCAGGC
ATGCAAGCTAGTGAAGAATCGATTTGCTACGTATTGCCCCTGCAGGTCCCCAGATTAGCCTTTTCAATTT
CAGAAAGAATGCTAACCCACAGATGGTTAGAGAGGCTTACGCAGCAGGTCTCATCAAGACGATCTACCCG
AGCAATAATCTCCAGGAAATCAAATACCTTCCCAAGAAGGTTAAAGATGCAGTCAAAAGATTCAGGACTA
ACTGCATCAAGAACACAGAGAAAGATATATTTCTCAAGATCAGAAGTACTATTCCAGTATGGACGATTCA
AGGCTTGCTTCACAAACCAAGGCAAGTAATAGAGATTGGAGTCTCTAAAAAGGTAGTTCCCACTGAATCA
AAGGCCATGGAGTCAAAGATTCAAATAGAGGACCTAACAGAACTCGCCGTAAAGACTGGCGAACAGTTCA
TACAGAGTCTCTTACGACTCAATGACAAGAAGAAAATCTTCGTCAACATGGTGGAGCACGACACACTTGT
CTACTCCAAAAATATCAAAGATACAGTCTCAGAAGACCAAAGGGCAATTGAGACTTTTCAACAAAGGGTA
ATATCCGGAAACCTCCTCGGATTCCATTGCCCAGCTATCTGTCACTTTATTGTGAAGATAGTGGAAAAGG
AAGGTGGCTCCTACAAATGCCATCATTGCGATAAAGGAAAGGCCATCGTTGAAGATGCCTCTGCCGACAG
TGGTCCCAAAGATGGACCCCCACCCACGAGGAGCATCGTGGAAAAAGAAGACGTTCCAACCACGTCTTCA
AAGCAAGTGGATTGATGTGATATCTCCACTGACGTAAGGGATGACGCACAATCCCACTATCCTTCGCAAG
ACCCTTCCTCTATATAAGGAAGTTCATTTCATTTGGAGAGAACACGGGGGACTCTAGAGGATCCATGAGC
CCAGAACGACGCCCGGCCGACATCCGCCGTGCCACCGAGGCGGACATGCCGGCGGTCTGCACCATCGTCA
ACCACTACATCGAGACAAGCACGGTCAACTTCCGTACCGAGCCGCAGGAACCGCAGGAGTGGACGGACGA
CCTCGTCCGTCTGCGGGAGCGCTATCCCTGGCTCGTCGCCGAGGTGGACGGCGAGGTCGCCGGCATCGCC
TACGCGGGCCCCTGGAAGGCACGCAACGCCTACGACTGGACGGCCGAGTCGACCGTGTACGTCTCCCCCC
GCCACCAGCGGACGGGACTGGGCTCCACGCTCTACACCCACCTGCTGAAGTCCCTGGAGGCACAGGGCTT
CAAGAGCGTGGTCGCTGTCATCGGGCTGCCCAACGACCCGAGCGTGCGCATGCACGAGGCGCTCGGATAT
GCCCCCCGCGGCATGCTGCGGGCGGCCGGCTTCAAGCACGGGAACTGGCATGACGTGGGTTTCTGGCAGC
TGGACTTCAGCCTGCCGGTACCGCCCCGTCCGGTCCTGCCCGTCACCGAGATCTGAACGGAGTGCGCGTG
GCATCGCCCGAGTTGGAGCTGGTACGGGAACTCATCGAACTCAACTGGCATACCCGCAATGGTGAGGTGG
AACCGCGGCGGATCGCGTACGACCGTGCCCAGGAGGGGGTACCGAGCTCGAATTTCCCCGATCGTTCAAA
CATTTGGCAATAAAGTTTCTTAAGATTGAATCCTGTTGCCGGTCTTGCGATGATTATCATATAATTTCTG
TTGAATTACGTTAAGCATGTAATAATTAACATGTAATGCATGACGTTATTTATGAGATGGGTTTTTATGA
TTAGAGTCCCGCAATTATACATTTAATACGCGATAGAAAACAAAATATAGCGCGCAAACTAGGATAAATT
ATCGCGCGCGGTGTCATCTATGTTACTAGATCGGGAATTAATTCACTGGCCGTCGTTTTACAACGTCGTG
ACTGGGAAAACCCTGGCGTTACCCAACTTAATCGCCTTGCAGCACATCCCCCTTTCGCCAGCTGGCGTAA
TAGCGAAGAGGCCCGCACCGATCGCCCTTCCCAACAGTTGCGCAGCCTGAATG
[44 nt withheld, positions 11884-11927]
C
[141 nt withheld, positions 11929-12069]
CCTTTGACGTTGGAGTCCACGTTCTTT
[37 nt withheld, positions 12097-12133]
ACCCTATCTCGGGCTATTCTTTTGATTTATAAGGGATTTTGCCGATTTCGGAACCACCATCAAACAGGAT
TTTCGCCTGCTGGGGCAAACCAGCGTGGACCGCTTGCTGCAACTCTCTCAGGGCCAGGCGGTGAAGGGCA
ATCAGCTGTTGCCCGTCTCACTGGTGAAAAGAAAAACCACCCCAGTACATTAAAAACGTCCGCAATGTGT
TATTAAGTTGTCTAAGCGTCAATTTGTTTACACCACAATATATCCTGCCACCAGCCAGCCAACAGCTCCC
CGACCGGCAGCTCGGCACAAAATCACCACTCGATACAGGCAGCCCATCAGTCCGGGACGGCGTCAGCGGG
AGAGCCGTTGTAAGGCGGCAGACTTTGCTCATGTTACCGATGCTATTCGGAAGAACGGCAACTAAGCTGC
CGGGTTTGAAACACGGATGATCTCGCGGAGGGTAGCATGTTGATTGTAACGATGACAGAGCGTTGCTGCC
TGTGATCAAATATCATCTCCCTCGCAGAGATCCGAATTATCAGCCTTCTTATTCATTTCTCGCTTAACCG
TGACAGGCTGTCGATCTTGAGAACTATGCCGACATAATAGGAAATCGCTGGATAAAGCCGCTGAGGAAGC
TGAGTGGCGCTATTTCTTTAGAAGTGAACGTTGACGATATCAACTCCCCTATCCATTGCTCACCGAATGG
TACAGGTCGGGGACCCGAAGTTCCGACTGTCGGCCTGATGCATCCCCGGCTGATCGACCCCAGATCTGGG
GCTGAGAAAGCCCAGTAAGGAAACAACTGTAGGTTCGAGTCGCGAGATCCCCCGGAACCAAAGGAAGTAG
GTTAAACCCGCTCCGATCAGGCCGAGCCACGCCAGGCCGAGAACATTGGTTCCTGTAGGCATCGGGATTG
GCGGATCAAACACTAAAGCTACTGGAACGAGCAGAAGTCCTCCGGCCGCCAGTTGCCAGGCGGTAAAGGT
GAGCAGAGGCACGGGAGGTTGCCACTTGCGGGTCAGCACGGTTCCGAACGCCATGGAAACCGCCCCCGCC
AGGCCCGCTGCGACGCCGACAGGATCTAGCGCTGCGTTTGGTGTCAACACCAACAGCGCCACGCCCGCAG
TTCCGCAAATAGCCCCCAGGACCGCCATCAATCGTATCGGGCTACCTAGCAGAGCGGCAGAGATGAACAC
GACCATCAGCGGCTGCACAGCGCCTACCGTCGCCGCGACCCCGCCCGGCAGGCGGTAGACCGAAATAAAC
AACAAGCTCCAGAATAGCGAAATATTAAGTGCGCCGAGGATGAAGATGCGCATCCACCAGATTCCCGTTG
GAATCTGTCGGACGATCATCACGAGCAATAAACCCGCCGGCAACGCCCGCAGCAGCATACCGGCGACCCC
TCGGCCTCGCTGTTCGGGCTCCACGAAAACGCCGGACAGATGCGCCTTGTGAGCGTCCTTGGGGCCGTCC
TCCTGTTTGAAGACCGACAGCCCAATGATCTCGCCGTCGATGTAGGCGCCGAATGCCACGGCATCTCGCA
ACCGTTCAGCGAACGCCTCCATGGGCTTTTTCTCCTCGTGCTCGTAAACGGACCCGAACATCTCTGGAGC
TTTCTTCAGGGCCGACAATCGGATCTCGCGGAAATCCTGCACGTCGGCCGCTCCAAGCCGTCGAATCTGA
GCCTTAATCACAATTGTCAATTTTAATCCTCTGTTTATCGGCAGTTCGTAGAGCGCGCCGTGCGTCCCGA
GCGATACTGAGCGAAGCAAGTGCGTCGAGCAGTGCCCGCTTGTTCCTGAAATGCCAGTAAAGCGCTGGCT
GCTGAACCCCCAGCCGGAACTGACCCCACAAGGCCCTAGCGTTTGCAATGCACCAGGTCATCATTGACCC
AGGCGTGTTCCACCAGGCCGCTGCCTCGCAACTCTTCGCAGGCTTCGCCGACCTGCTCGCGCCACTTCTT
CACGCGGGTGGAATCCGATCCGCACATGAGGCGGAAGGTTTCCAGCTTGAGCGGGTACGGCTCCCGGTGC
GAGCTGAAATAGTCGAACATCCGTCGGGCCGTCGGCGACAGCTTGCGGTACTTCTCCCATATGAATTTCG
TGTAGTGGTCGCCAGCAAACAGCACGACGATTTCCTCGTCGATCAGGACCTGGCAACGGGACGTTTTCTT
GCCACGGTCCAGGACGCGGAAGCGGTGCAGCAGCGACACCGATTCCAGGTGCCCAACGCGGTCGGACGTG
AAGCCCATCGCCGTCGCCTGTAGGCGCGACAGGCATTCCTCGGCCTTCGTGTAATACCGGCCATTGATCG
ACCAGCCCAGGTCCTGGCAAAGCTCGTAGAACGTGAAGGTGATCGGCTCGCCGATAGGGGTGCGCTTCGC
GTACTCCAACACCTGCTGCCACACCAGTTCGTCATCGTCGGCCCGCAGCTCGACGCCGGTGTAGGTGATC
TTCACGTCCTTGTTGACGTGGAAAATGACCTTGTTTTGCAGCGCCTCGCGCGGGATTTTCTTGTTGCGCG
TGGTGAACAGGGCAGAGCGGGCCGTGTCGTTTGGCATCGCTCGCATCGTGTCCGGCCACGGCGCAATATC
GAACAAGGAAAGCTGCATTTCCTTGATCTGCTGCTTCGTGTGTTTCAGCAACGCGGCCTGCTTGGCCTCG
CTGACCTGTTTTGCCAGGTCCTCGCCGGCGGTTTTTCGCTTCTTGGTCGTCATAGTTCCTCGCGTGTCGA
TGGTCATCGACTTCGCCAAACCTGCCGCCTCCTGTTCGAGACGACGCGAACGCTCCACGGCGGCCGATGG
CGCGGGCAGGGCAGGGGGAGCCAGTTGCACGCTGTCGCGCTCGATCTTGGCCGTAGCTTGCTGGACCATC
GAGCCGACGGACTGGAAGGTTTCGCGGGGCGCACGCATGACGGTGCGGCTTGCGATGGTTTCGGCATCCT
CGGCGGAAAACCCCGCGTCGATCAGTTCTTGCCTGTATGCCTTCCGGTCAAACGTCCGATTCATTCACCC
TCCTTGCGGGATTGCCCCGACTCACGCCGGGGCAATGTGCCCTTATTCCTGATTTGACCCGCCTGGTGCC
TTGGTGTCCAGATAATCCACCTTATCGGCAATGAAGTCGGTCCCGTAGACCGTCTGGCCGTCCTTCTCGT
ACTTGGTATTCCGAATCTTGCCCTGCACGAATACCAGCGACCCCTTGCCCAAATACTTGCCGTGGGCCTC
GGCCTGAGAGCCAAAACACTTGATGCGGAAGAAGTCGGTGCGCTCCTGCTTGTCGCCGGCATCGTTGCGC
CACATCTAGGTACTAAAACAATTCATCCAGTAAAATATAATATTTTATTTTCTCCCAATCAGGCTTGATC
CCCAGTAAGTCAAAAAATAGCTCGACATACTGTTCTTCCCCGATATCCTCCCTGATCGACCGGACGCAGA
AGGCAATGTCATACCACTTGTCCGCCCTGCCGCTTCTCCCAAGATCAATAAAGCCACTTACTTTGCCATC
TTTCACAAAGATGTTGCTGTCTCCCAGGTCGCCGTGGGAAAAGACAAGTTCCTCTTCGGGCTTTTCCGTC
TTTAAAAAATCATACAGCTCGCGCGGATCTTTAAATGGAGTGTCTTCTTCCCAGTTTTCGCAATCCACAT
CGGCCAGATCGTTATTCAGTAAGTAATCCAATTCGGCTAAGCGGCTGTCTAAGCTATTCGTATAGGGACA
ATCCGATATGTCGATGGAGTGAAAGAGCCTGATGCACTCCGCATACAGCTCGATAATCTTTTCAGGGCTT
TGTTCATCTTCATACTCTTCCGAGCAAAGGACGCCATCGGCCTCACTCATGAGCAGATTGCTCCAGCCAT
CATGCCGTTCAAAGTGCAGGACCTTTGGAACAGGCAGCTTTCCTTCCAGCCATAGCATCATGTCCTTTTC
CCGTTCCACATCATAGGTGGTCCCTTTATACCGGCTGTCCGTCATTTTTAAATATAGGTTTTCATTTTCT
CCCACCAGCTTATATACCTTAGCAGGAGACATTCCTTCCGTATCTTTTACGCAGCGGTATTTTTCGATCA
GTTTTTTCAATTCCGGTGATATTCTCATTTTAGCCATTTATTATTTCCTTCCTCTTTTCTACAGTATTTA
AAGATACCCCAAGAAGCTAATTATAACAAGACGAACTCCAATTCACTGTTCCTTGCATTCTAAAACCTTA
AATACCAGAAAACAGCTTTTTCAAAGTTGTTTTCAAAGTTGGCGTATAACATAGTATCGACGGAGCCGAT
TTTGAAACCACAATTATGGGTGATGCTGCCAACTTACTGATTTAGTGTATGATGGTGTTTTTGAGGTGCT
CCAGTGGCTTCTGTTTCTATCAGCTGTCCCTCCTGTTCAGCTACTGACGGGGTGGTGCGTAACGGCAAAA
GCACCGCCGGACATCAGCGCTATCTCTGCTCTCACTGCCGTAAAACATGGCAACTGCAGTTCACTTACAC
CGCTTCTCAACCCGGTACGCACCAGAAAATCATTGATATGGCCATGAATGGCGTTGGATGCCGGGCAACA
GCCCGCATTATGGGCGTTGGCCTCAACACGATTTTACGTCACTTAAAAAACTCAGGCCGCAGTCGGTAAC
CTCGCGCATACAGCCGGGCAGTGACGTCATCGTCTGCGCGGAAATGGACGAACAGTGGGGCTATGTCGGG
GCTAAATCGCGCCAGCGCTGGCTGTTTTACGCGTATGACAGTCTCCGGAAGACGGTTGTTGCGCACGTAT
TCGGTGAACGCACTATGGCGACGCTGGGGCGTCTTATGAGCCTGCTGTCACCCTTTGACGTGGTGATATG
GATGACGGATGGCTGGCCGCTGTATGAATCCCGCCTGAAGGGAAAGCTGCACGTAATCAGCAAGCGATAT
ACGCAGCGAATTGAGCGGCATAACCTGAATCTGAGGCAGCACCTGGCACGGCTGGGACGGAAGTCGCTGT
CGTTCTCAAAATCGGTGGAGCTGCATGACAAAGTCATCGGGCATTATCTGAACATAAAACACTATCAATA
AGTTGGAGTCATTACCCAATTATGATAGAATTTACAAGCTATAAGGTTATTGTCCTGGGTTTCAAGCATT
AGTCCATGCAAGTTTTTATGCTTTGCCCATTCTATAGATATATTGATAAGCGCGCTGCCTATGCCTTGCC
CCCTGAAATCCTTACATACGGCGATATCTTCTATATAAAAGATATATTATCTTATCAGTATTGTCAATAT
ATTCAAGGCAATCTGCCTCCTCATCCTCTTCATCCTCTTCGTCTTGGTAGCTTTTTAAATATGGCGCTTC
ATAGAGTAATTCTGTAAAGGTCCAATTCTCGTTTTCATACCTCGGTATAATCTTACCTATCACCTCAAAT
GGTTCGCTGGGTTTATCGCACCCCCGAACACGAGCACGGCACCCGCGACCACTATGCCAAGAATGCCCAA
GGTAAAAATTGCCGGCCCCGCCATGAAGTCCGTGAATGCCCCGACGGCCGAAGTGAAGGGCAGGCCGCCA
CCCAGGCCGCCGCCCTCACTGCCCGGCACCTGGTCGCTGAATGTCGATGCCAGCACCTGCGGCACGTCAA
TGCTTCCGGGCGTCGCGCTCGGGCTGATCGCCCATCCCGTTACTGCCCCGATCCCGGCAATGGCAAGGAC
TGCCAGCGCTGCCATTTTTGGGGTGAGGCCGTTCGCGGCCGAGGGGCGCAGCCCCTGGGGGGATGGGAGG
CCCGCGTTAGCGGGCCGGGAGGGTTCGAGAAGGGGGGGCACCCCCCTTCGGCGTGCGCGGTCACGCGCAC
AGGGCGCAGCCCTGGTTAAAAACAAGGTTTATAAATATTGGTTTAAAAGCAGGTTAAAAGACAGGTTAGC
GGTGGCCGAAAAACGGGCGGAAACCCTTGCAAATGCTGGATTTTCTGCCTGTGGACAGCCCCTCAAATGT
CAATAGGTGCGCCCCTCATCTGTCAGCACTCTGCCCCTCAAGTGTCAAGGATCGCGCCCCTCATCTGTCA
GTAGTCGCGCCCCTCAAGTGTCAATACCGCAGGGCACTTATCCCCAGGCTTGTCCACATCATCTGTGGGA
AACTCGCGTAAAATCAGGCGTTTTCGCCGATTTGCGAGGCTGGCCAGCTCCACGTCGCCGGCCGAAATCG
AGCCTGCCCCTCATCTGTCAACGCCGCGCCGGGTGAGTCGGCCCCTCAAGTGTCAACGTCCGCCCCTCAT
CTGTCAGTGAGGGCCAAGTTTTCCGCGAGGTATCCACAACGCCGGCGGCCGGCCGCGGTGTCTCGCACAC
GGCTTCGACGGCGTTTCTGGCGCGTTTGCAGGGCCATAGACGGCCGCCAGCCCAGCGGCGAGGGCAACCA
GCCCGGTGAGCGTCGGAAAGGCGC
Features (pLannotate 1.2.2; 36 found; start..end, strand, type, name):
    127..498     -  CDS            traJ: oriT-recognizing protein; traJ
    531..640     -  oriT           oriT: incP origin of transfer
    772..962     +  rep_origin     ori (fragment): high-copy-number ColE1/pMB1/pBR322/pUC origin of replication
   1321..1971    -  CDS            TetR: tetracycline resistance regulatory protein; tetR
   2077..2326    +  CDS            TcR (fragment): tetracycline efflux protein; tetA; confers resistance to tetracycline
   2436..2460    -  misc_feature   RB T-DNA repeat: right border repeat from nopaline C58 T-DNA
   2584..2701    +  promoter       NOS promoter (fragment): nopaline synthase promoter
   3668..3692    +  protein_bind   attB1: mutant version of attB; recombination site for the Gateway® BP reaction BP Clonase™
   3714..3761    +  CDS            2xFLAG: two tandem FLAG® epitope tags
   3813..8102    +  CDS            pcoCas9: Cas9 endonuclease from the Streptococcus pyogenes Type II CRISPR/Cas system plant codon-optimized Cas9 gene containing the potato IV2 intron
   8161..8413    +  terminator     NOS terminator: nopaline synthase terminator and poly(A) signal
   8458..8478    +  protein_bind   attB5: mutant version of attB; core recombination site for the Gateway® BP reaction BP Clonase™
   8493..8549    +  CDS            LBD22 (fragment): LBD22_ARATH - Also known as ASL30. Experimental evidence at transcript level: Swiss-Prot protein existence level 2. From Arabidopsis thaliana (Mouse-ear cress).
   8960..9035    +  misc_RNA       gRNA scaffold: guide RNA scaffold for the Streptococcus pyogenes CRISPR/Cas9 system
   9047..9068    -  protein_bind   attB2 (fragment): mutant version of attB; recombination site for the Gateway® BP reaction BP Clonase™
   9090..9114    -  protein_bind   attB2: mutant version of attB; recombination site for the Gateway® BP reaction BP Clonase™
   9152..9859    +  terminator     OCS terminator: octopine synthase terminator
   9860..9879    +  misc_feature   MCS (fragment): pUC18/19 multiple cloning site
  10409..10750   +  promoter       CaMV 35S promoter: strong constitutive promoter from cauliflower mosaic virus
  10775..11326   +  CDS            BlpR: phosphinothricin acetyltransferase; Streptomyces hygroscopicus bar; confers resistance to bialophos or phosphinothricin
  11341..11454   +  CDS            bah (fragment): BAH_STRHY - Protein inferred from homology: Swiss-Prot protein existence level 3. This protein removes the N-acetyl group from bialaphos as one of the final steps of the bialaphos biosynthetic pathway. From Streptomyces hygroscopicus.
  11447..11464   -  misc_feature   MCS (fragment): pUC18/19 multiple cloning site
  11470..11722   +  terminator     NOS terminator: nopaline synthase terminator and poly(A) signal
  11731..11886   +  CDS            lacZα (fragment) (sequence partly withheld): LacZα fragment of β-galactosidase; lacZ fragment
  11884..12184   +  rep_origin     M13 ori (fragment) (sequence partly withheld): M13 bacteriophage origin of replication; arrow indicates direction of (+) strand synthesis
  12185..12315   +  CDS            lacI (fragment): lac repressor; lacI; The lac repressor binds to the lac operator to inhibit transcription in E. coli. This inhibition can be relieved by adding lactose or isopropyl-β-D-thiogalactopyranoside (IPTG).
  12369..12393   -  misc_feature   LB T-DNA repeat: left border repeat from nopaline C58 T-DNA
  13850..13969   -  CDS            tetR (fragment): TETR1_ECOLX - Experimental evidence at protein level: Swiss-Prot protein existence level 1. TetR is the repressor of the tetracycline resistance element; its N-terminal region forms a helix-turn-helix structure and binds DNA. Binding of tetracycline to TetR reduces the repressor affinity for the tetracycline resistance gene (tetA) promoter operator sites. From Escherichia coli.
  13989..15137   -  CDS            trfA: trans-acting replication protein that binds to and activates oriV
  15436..16230   -  CDS            KanR: aminoglycoside phosphotransferase; aphA-3; confers resistance to kanamycin
  16422..17189   +  mobile_element IS1: prokaryotic transposable element IS1
  17198..17347   -  CDS            satA (fragment): STA_BACSU - Also known as yyaR. Experimental evidence at protein level: Swiss-Prot protein existence level 1. Involved in resistance to streptothricin, a broad-spectrum antibiotic produced by streptomycetes. Detoxifies streptothricin via acetylation of the beta amino group of the first beta-lysyl moiety of streptothricin. From Bacillus subtilis (strain 168).
  17346..17540   -  CDS            satA (fragment): STA_BACSU - Also known as yyaR. Experimental evidence at protein level: Swiss-Prot protein existence level 1. Involved in resistance to streptothricin, a broad-spectrum antibiotic produced by streptomycetes. Detoxifies streptothricin via acetylation of the beta amino group of the first beta-lysyl moiety of streptothricin. From Bacillus subtilis (strain 168).
  17543..17818   -  CDS            klaC (fragment): KLAC_ECOLX - Also known as telB. Protein predicted: Swiss-Prot protein existence level 4. Belongs to the kla operon, which is associated with cryptic tellurite resistance, and IncW plasmid fertility inhibition. From Escherichia coli.
  17890..18504   -  rep_origin     oriV: origin of replication for the bacterial F plasmid
  18497..89      -  CDS            traI (fragment) (across the origin): TRAI6_ECOLX - Experimental evidence at protein level: Swiss-Prot protein existence level 1. The initiation process of transfer DNA synthesis requires the interaction of at least three plasmid-specific components (TraH, I, and J) at the transfer origin resulting in the assembly of a specialised nucleoprotein complex - the relaxosome. Site- and strand-specific cleavage at the transfer origin is dependent on TraI and TraJ. From Escherichia coli.
