[The description below was written by a language model from this plasmid's Addgene catalogue record and pLannotate feature annotations shown in this document.]
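Description:
pSC45 is an 18.5 kb plant-expression CRISPR/Cas9 binary vector built on the pSC218 backbone by Gateway cloning. It is designed to mutate the soybean gene Glyma.04g057400 (Dcl3a-2), a Dicer-like gene involved in small RNA processing. The backbone carries broad-host-range replication and transfer functions (oriV with its activator trfA, plus the incP oriT and traJ). These are consistent with its recorded low copy number and with mobilisation into Agrobacterium for T-DNA delivery, although the record does not name the delivery route. Bacterial selection is by kanamycin (aphA-3). Fragments of tetracycline-resistance genes, an IS1 element, and partial ColE1, M13 ori, lacZα and lacI sequences appear to be backbone remnants.

Between the nopaline-type right and left T-DNA borders lie three functional units. The first is a plant codon-optimised Streptococcus pyogenes Cas9 containing the potato IV2 intron. It is preceded by a 2xFLAG tag and followed by a NOS terminator, and it sits between attB1 and attB5 sites. The catalogue states that Cas9 is driven by the Gmubi (soybean ubiquitin) promoter. That promoter is not annotated in the feature table, but it presumably occupies the unannotated region upstream of attB1. The second unit, between attB5 and attB2, is a single-guide cassette ending in the S. pyogenes gRNA scaffold. Its promoter is not identified in the annotation. An OCS terminator follows the Gateway insert. The third unit is a CaMV 35S promoter driving the bar gene with a NOS terminator, which provides phosphinothricin/bialaphos selection of transformed plant tissue.

The construct is intended for generating targeted, heritable mutations in this soybean gene.
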