Addgene plasmid #104819: pSC45
Purpose: CRISPR/Cas9 1xplex gRNA targeting Glyma.04g057400 (Dcl3a-2). Also expresses Cas9 from Gmubi promoter.
Depositing lab: Robert Stupar. Depositing organization: University of Minnesota. Publication: CRISPR/Cas9 and TALENs generate heritable mutations for genes involved in small RNA processing of Glycine max and Medicago truncatula. Curtin SJ, Xiong Y, Michno JM, Campbell BW, Stec AO, Cermak T, Starker C, Voytas DF, Eamens AL, Stupar RM. Plant Biotechnol J. 2017 Oct 31. doi: 10.1111/pbi.12857. PubMed 29087011.
Backbone
  Vector backbone: pSC218
  Vector type: Plant Expression, CRISPR
Growth in bacteria
  Bacterial resistance: Kanamycin, 50 μg/mL
  Growth temperature: 37°C
  Growth strain: DH5alpha
  Copy number: Low Copy
Gene/Insert
  Gene/Insert name: Glyma.04g057400 (alt name: Dcl3a-2)
  gRNA/shRNA sequence: gactgtgttgaagctctgatg
  Cloning method: Gateway Cloning
Terms and licenses: Academic/Nonprofit Terms; Industry Terms: Not Available to Industry
Depositor comments: 111-245:1.2. Alternative name of plasmid: pSG218GG
How to cite: pSC45 was a gift from Robert Stupar (Addgene plasmid # 104819 ; http://n2t.net/addgene:104819 ; RRID:Addgene_104819)
